>Addgene plasmid #65880 | psicheck_200_300_CA_repeat | addgene partial sequence | sequence record 117744 | SV40pro-F2 5'-CCCCATGGCTGACTAATTTTT-3'
TCTGAGCTATTCCAGAAGTAGTGAGGAGGCTTTTTTGGAGGCCTAGGCTTTTGCAAAAAGCTTGATTCTT
CTGACACAACAGTCTCGAACTTAAGCTGCAGAAGTTGGTCGTGAGGCACTGGGCAGGTAAGTATCAAGGT
TACAAGACAGGTTTAAGGAGACCAATAGAAACTGGGCTTGTCGAGACAGAGAAGACTCTTGCGTTTCTGA
TAGGCACCTATTGGTCTTACTGACATCCACTTTGCCTTTCTCTCCACAGGTGTCCACTCCCAGTTCAATT
ACAGCTCTTAAGGCTAGAGTACTTAATACGACTCACTATAGGCTAGCCACCATGGCTTCCAAGGTGTACG
ACCCCGAGCAACGCAAACGCATGATCACTGGGCCTCAGTGGTGGGCTCGCTGCAAGCAAATGAACGTGCT
GGACTCCTTCATCAACTACTATGATTCCGAGAAGCACGCCGAGAACGCCGTGATTTTTCTGCATGGTAAC
GCTGCCTCCAGCTACCTGTGGAGGCACGTCGTGCCTCACATCGAGCCCGTGGCTAGATGCATCATCCCTG
ATCTGATCGGAATGGGTAAGTCCGGCAAGAGCGGGAATGGCTCATATCGCCTCCTGGATCACTACAAGTA
CCTCACCGCTTGGTTCGAGCTGCTGAACCTTCCAAAGAAAATCATCTTTGTGGG
