>Addgene plasmid #65880 | psicheck_200_300_CA_repeat | addgene partial sequence | sequence record 117745 | psiCHECK2-R 5'-CGAGGTCCGAAGACTCATTT-3'
TAAAGATATTTTATTGCGGCCAGCGGCCGCTCTAGGTTTAAACCAACCACTTTGTACAAGAAAGCTGGGT
GGGATATCTGCAGAATTCAGGGTGTGTGTGTGTGTGTGTGGTGCCGTGTGTGTGTGTGTGTGTGGTGCCG
TGTGTGTGTGTGTGTGGTGCCGTGTGTGTGTGTGTGTGGTGCCTGTGTGTGTGTGTGTGTGGTGCCGTGT
GTGTGTGTGTGTGTGGTGCCGTGTGTGTGTGTGTGTGTGGTGCCGTGTGTGTGTGTGTGTGTGGTGCCGT
GTGTCCTGAATTCCAGCACACTGAAGCCTGCTTTTTTGTACAAACTTGTTGATCTAGAAGCCTCGAGCGA
TCGCCTAGAATTACTGCTCGTTCTTCAGCACGCGCTCCACGAAGCTCTTGATGTACTTACCCATTTCATC
TGGAGCGTCCTCCTGGCTGAAGTGGAGGCCCTTCACCTTCACGAACTCGGTGTTAGGGAA
