[The description below was written by a language model from this plasmid's Addgene catalogue record.]
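Description:
psicheck_200_300_CA_repeat is a mammalian expression reporter plasmid built on psiCHECK-2, the commercial dual-luciferase backbone, which the depositing laboratory modified into a Gateway destination vector (DEST-LR) so that inserts can be introduced by LR clonase recombination. The modified backbone is recorded as 6249 bp without insert. The plasmid is propagated in E. coli under ampicillin selection; its copy number is listed as unknown, and the record gives no feature table, so the origin of replication, promoters and polyadenylation signals are not individually documented here.

The insert is a tract of CA dinucleotide repeats described as 200–300 nucleotides long, with a nominal insert size of 250 bp. It was transferred by an LR recombinase reaction from a corresponding entry clone deposited in the same collection. In the standard psiCHECK-2 design, a test sequence is placed downstream of the Renilla luciferase coding region so that it becomes part of that reporter's 3′ untranslated region, while a separately expressed firefly luciferase on the same plasmid serves as an internal normalisation control. The record does not explicitly state the position of the Gateway cassette in this modified version, but the stated purpose is consistent with that arrangement.

The construct is intended for luciferase assays in transfected mammalian cells that assess whether CA repeat sequences of this length have a regulatory effect on reporter expression. This would be read out as a change in the ratio of the two luciferase signals compared with control constructs. The name suggests it belongs to a series testing different repeat lengths, though the record does not describe the other members.
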