Addgene plasmid #65880: psicheck_200_300_CA_repeat
Purpose: Luciferase assay vector, assessing regulation of 200-300 nucleotide CA repeats
Depositing lab: Thomas Tuschl. Depositing organization: Rockefeller University.
Backbone
  Vector backbone: psiCHECK-2
  Backbone manufacturer: Promega, modified by the Tuschl lab
  Backbone size w/o insert (bp): 6249
  Modifications to backbone: DEST-LR: includes LR clonase sites to introduce insert
  Vector type: Mammalian Expression
Growth in bacteria
  Bacterial resistance: Ampicillin, 100 μg/mL
  Growth temperature: 37°C
  Growth strain: DH5alpha
  Copy number: Unknown
Gene/Insert
  Gene/Insert name: CA repeats 200-300 nucleotides in length
  Insert size (bp): 250
  Cloning method: Gateway Cloning
  Sequencing primers: 5′ T7 EEV
Terms and licenses: Academic/Nonprofit Terms; Industry Terms: Not Available to Industry
Depositor comments: LR recombinase reaction from Addgene plasmid 65869
How to cite: psicheck_200_300_CA_repeat was a gift from Thomas Tuschl (Addgene plasmid # 65880 ; http://n2t.net/addgene:65880 ; RRID:Addgene_65880)
